Addgene plasmid #63351: pFusX3-5
Purpose: Encodes RVD positions 7-9 in TALEN assembly
Depositing lab: Stephen Ekker. Depositing organization: Mayo Foundation for Medical Education and Research. Publication: FusX: A rapid one-step TALE assembly system for genome science. Ma AC, McNulty MS, Tanya PL, Jarryd CM, Martinez-Galvez G, Argue DP, Lee HB, Urban MD, Bullard CE, Blackburn PR, Man TK, Clark KJ, Ekker SC. Hum Gene Ther. 2016 Jun;27(6):451-63. doi: 10.1089/hum.2015.172 PubMed 26854857.
Backbone
  Vector backbone: FusX3
  Backbone size w/o insert (bp): 3015
  Vector type: TALEN
Growth in bacteria
  Bacterial resistance: Spectinomycin, 50 μg/mL
  Growth temperature: 37°C
  Growth strain: DH5alpha
  Copy number: High Copy
Gene/Insert
  Gene/Insert name: NI HD NI (alt name: X3_ACA)
  Species: Synthetic
  Mutation: none
  Cloning method: Restriction Enzyme; 5′ cloning site BsaI (destroyed during cloning); 3′ cloning site BsaI (destroyed during cloning)
  Sequencing primers: 5′ pCR8_F1; 3′ pCR8_R1
Terms and licenses: Academic/Nonprofit Terms; Industry Terms: Not Available to Industry
How to cite: pFusX3-5 was a gift from Stephen Ekker (Addgene plasmid # 63351 ; http://n2t.net/addgene:63351 ; RRID:Addgene_63351)
