[The description below was written by a language model from this plasmid's Addgene catalogue record.]
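Description:
pFusX3-5 is a bacterial library plasmid from the FusX TALE assembly system, a modular kit designed to build custom TAL effector arrays in a rapid one-step reaction. It is built on the FusX3 backbone (about 3 kb without insert), is maintained at high copy number in standard E. coli cloning strains, and is selected with spectinomycin. The record gives no feature table, so the origin of replication and other backbone elements are not specified. The listed sequencing primers are pCR8-type, which suggests, but does not establish, a pCR8-related backbone.

The insert is a synthetic, pre-assembled trimer of TALE repeats carrying the repeat-variable diresidues NI, HD and NI. Under the standard TALE code (NI recognises adenine, HD recognises cytosine), this corresponds to the DNA triplet ACA, as reflected in the alternative name X3_ACA. The trimer was cloned through BsaI sites that were destroyed in the process, consistent with Golden Gate-style construction using a type IIS enzyme. Within the FusX scheme, the X3 library position supplies RVDs 7 to 9 of the final repeat array. A user targeting a sequence with ACA at those positions would therefore pick this plasmid and combine it with the trimer plasmids for the other positions and a receiver vector to generate a complete TALEN or other TALE fusion.

The plasmid carries no promoter-driven expression cassette according to the record. It serves purely as a building block for assembling sequence-specific DNA-binding domains used in genome editing and related genome science applications.
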