>Addgene plasmid #63351 | pFusX3-5 | depositor partial sequence | sequence record 105220 | pFusX3_ACA
AGTCTTAAGCGTCTCCATGGCCTGACCCCGGACCAAGTGGTGGCTATCGCCAGCAACATTGGCGGCAAGC
AAGCGCTCGAAACGGTGCAGCGGCTGTTGCCGGTGCTGTGCCAGGACCATGGCCTCACACCCGATCAGGT
CGTGGCTATCGCCAGCCACGATGGCGGCAAGCAAGCGCTCGAAACGGTGCAGCGGCTGTTGCCGGTGCTG
TGCCAGGACCATGGCCTGACCCCGGACCAAGTGGTGGCTATCGCCAGCAACATTGGCGGCAAGCAAGCGC
TCGAAACGGTGCAGCGGCTGTTGCCGGTGCTGTGCCAGGACCATGGCCTGCGAGACGTC
