>Addgene plasmid #63351 | pFusX3-5 | depositor partial sequence | sequence record 105221 | FusX3
CGTCTCCATGGCCTGACCCCGGACCAAGTGGTGGCTATCGAGACCGGCGCCGCTACGGGCGCGTCCCATT
CGCCATTCAGGCTGCGCAACTGTTGGGAAGGGCGATCGGTGCGGGCTCTTCGCTATTACGCCAGCTGGCG
AAAGGGGGATGTGCTGCAAGGCGATTAAGTTGGGAACGCCAGGGTTTTCCCAGTCACGACGTTGTAAAAC
GACGGCCAGTGAGCGCGCGTAATCGACTCACTATAGGGCGAATTGGGTACCGGGCCCCCCCTCGAGGTCC
TCCAGCTTTTGTTCCCTTTAGTGAGGGTTAATTGCGCGCTTGGCGTAATCATGGTCATAGCTGTTTCCTG
TGTGAAATTGTTATCCGCTCACAATTCCACACAACATACGAGCCGGAAGCATAAAGTGTAAAGCCTGGGG
TGCCTAATGAGTGAGCTAACTCACATTAATTGCGTTGCGCTCACTGCCCGCTTTCCACCGGTGGTCTCTG
GCGGCAAGCAAGCGCTCGAAACGGTGCAGCGGCTGTTGCCGGTGCTGTGCCAGGACCATGGCCTGCGAGA
CGTCTAGACCAGCCAGGACAGAAATGCCTCGACTTCGCTGCTACCCAAGGTTGCCGGGTGACGCACACCG
TGGAAACGGATGAAGGCACGAACCCAGTGGACATAAGCCTGTTCGGTTCGTAAGCTGTAATGCAAGTAGC
GTATGCGCTCACGCAACTGGTCCAGAACCTTGACCGAACGCAGCGGTGGTAACGGCGCAGTGGCGGTTTT
CATGGCTTGTTATGACTGTTTTTTTGGGGTACAGTCTATGCCTCGGGCATCCAAGCAGCAAGCGCGTTAC
GCCGTGGGTCGATGTTTGATGTTATGGAGCAGCAACGATGTTACGCAGCAGGGCAGTCGCCCTAAAACAA
AGTTAAACATTATGAGGGAAGCGGTGATCGCCGAAGTATCGACTCAACTATCAGAGGTAGTTGGCGTCAT
CGAGCGCCATCTCGAACCGACGTTGCTGGCCGTACATTTGTACGGCTCCGCAGTGGATGGCGGCCTGAAG
CCACACAGTGATATTGATTTGCTGGTTACGGTGACCGTAAGGCTTGATGAAACAACGCGGCGAGCTTTGA
TCAACGACCTTTTGGAAACTTCGGCTTCCCCTGGAGAGAGCGAGATTCTCCGCGCTGTAGAAGTCACCAT
TGTTGTGCACGACGACATCATTCCGTGGCGTTATCCAGCTAAGCGCGAACTGCAATTTGGAGAATGGCAG
CGCAATGACATTCTTGCAGGTATCTTCGAGCCAGCCACGATCGACATTGATCTGGCTATCTTGCTGACAA
AAGCAAGAGAACATAGCGTTGCCTTGGTAGGTCCAGCGGCGGAGGAACTCTTTGATCCGGTTCCTGAACA
GGATCTATTTGAGGCGCTAAATGAAACCTTAACGCTATGGAACTCGCCGCCCGACTGGGCTGGCGATGAG
CGAAATGTAGTGCTTACGTTGTCCCGCATTTGGTACAGCGCAGTAACCGGCAAAATCGCGCCGAAGGATG
TCGCTGCCGACTGGGCAATGGAGCGCCTGCCGGCCCAGTATCAGCCCGTCATACTTGAAGCTAGACAGGC
TTATCTTGGACAAGAAGAAGATCGCTTGGCCTCGCGCGCAGATCAGTTGGAAGAATTTGTCCACTACGTG
AAAGGCGAGATCACCAAGGTAGTCGGCAAATAACCCTCGAGCCACCCATGACCAAAATCCCTTAACGTGA
GTTACGCGTCGTTCCACTGAGCGTCAGACCCCGTAGAAAAGATCAAAGGATCTTCTTGAGATCCTTTTTT
TCTGCGCGTAATCTGCTGCTTGCAAACAAAAAAACCACCGCTACCAGCGGTGGTTTGTTTGCCGGATCAA
GAGCTACCAACTCTTTTTCCGAAGGTAACTGGCTTCAGCAGAGCGCAGATACCAAATACTGTCCTTCTAG
TGTAGCCGTAGTTAGGCCACCACTTCAAGAACTCTGTAGCACCGCCTACATACCTCGCTCTGCTAATCCT
GTTACCAGTGGCTGCTGCCAGTGGCGATAAGTCGTGTCTTACCGGGTTGGACTCAAGACGATAGTTACCG
GATAAGGCGCAGCGGTCGGGCTGAACGGGGGGTTCGTGCACACAGCCCAGCTTGGAGCGAACGACCTACA
CCGAACTGAGATACCTACAGCGTGAGCATTGAGAAAGCGCCACGCTTCCCGAAGGGAGAAAGGCGGACAG
GTATCCGGTAAGCGGCAGGGTCGGAACAGGAGAGCGCACGAGGGAGCTTCCAGGGGGAAACGCCTGGTAT
CTTTATAGTCCTGTCGGGTTTCGCCACCTCTGACTTGAGCGTCGATTTTTGTGATGCTCGTCAGGGGGGC
GGAGCCTATGGAAAAACGCCAGCAACGCGGCCTTTTTACGGTTCCTGGCCTTTTGCTGGCCTTTTGCTCA
CATGTTCTTTCCTGCGTTATCCCCTGATTCTGTGGATAACCGTATTACCGCCTTTGAGTGAGCTGATACC
GCTCGCCGCAGCCGAACGACCGAGCGCAGCGAGTCAGTGAGCGAGGAAGCGGAAGAGCGCCCAATACGCA
AACCGCCTCTCCCCGCGCGTTGGCCGATTCATTAATGCAGCTGGCACGACAGGTTTCCCGACTGGAAAGC
GGGCAGTGAGCGCAACGCAATTAATACGCGTACCGCTAGCCAGGAAGAGTTTGTAGAAACGCAAAAAGGC
CATCCGTCAGGATGGCCTTCTGCTTAGTTTGATGCCTGGCAGTTTATGGCGGGCGTCCTGCCCGCCACCC
TCCGGGCCGTTGCTTCACAACGTTCAAATCCGCTCCCGGCGGATTTGTCCTACTCAGGAGAGCGTTCACC
GACAAACAACAGATAAAACGAAAGGCCCAGTCTTCCGACTGAGCCTTTCGTTTTATTTGATGCCTGGCAG
TTCCCTACTCTCGCGTTAACGCTAGCATGGATGTTTTCCCAGTCACGACGTTGTAAAACGACGGCCAGTC
TTAAG
