>Addgene plasmid #63351 | pFusX3-5 | addgene partial sequence | sequence record 115534 | pCR8_R1 5'-cgaaccgaacaggcttatgt-3'
GTCACCCGGCAACCTTGGGTAGCAGCGAAGTCGAGGCATTTCTGTCCTGGCTGGTCTAGACGTCTCGCAG
GCCATGGTCCTGGCACAGCACCGGCAACAGCCGCTGCACCGTTTCGAGCGCTTGCTTGCCGCCAATGTTG
CTGGCGATAGCCACCACTTGGTCCGGGGTCAGGCCATGGTCCTGGCACAGCACCGGCAACAGCCGCTGCA
CCGTTTCGAGCGCTTGCTTGCCGCCATCGTGGCTGGCGATAGCCACGACCTGATCGGGTGTGAGGCCATG
GTCCTGGCACAGCACCGGCAACAGCCGCTGCACCGTTTCGAGCGCTTGCTTGCCGCCAATGTTGCTGGCG
ATAGCCACCACTTGGTCCGGGGTCAGGCCATGGAGACGCTTAAGACTGGCCGTCGTTTTACAACGTCGTG
ACTGGGAAAACATCCATGCTAGCGTTAACGCGAGAGTAGGGAACTGCCAGGCATCAAATAAAACGAAAGG
CTCAGTCGGAAGACTGGGCCTTTCGTTTTATCTGTTGTTTGTCGGTGAACGCTCTCCTGAGTAGGACAAA
TCCGCCGGGAGCGGATTTGAACGTTGTGAAGCAACGGCCCGGAGGGTGGCGGGCAGGACGCCCGCCATAA
ACTGCCAGGCATCAAACTAAGCAGAAGGCCATCCTGACGGATGGCCTTTTTGCGTTTCTACAAACTCTT
